Addgene plasmid #113342: pPB-R1R2_EF1adCas9p300_T2A_MS2p65HSF1-IRESbsdpA
Purpose: Expresses dCas9-p300 and MS2-p65-HSF1 fusion proteins
Depositing lab: Gavin Wright. Depositing organization: Wellcome Sanger Institute. Publication: Pooled extracellular receptor-ligand interaction screening using CRISPR activation. Chong ZS, Ohnishi S, Yusa K, Wright GJ. Genome Biol. 2018 Nov 26;19(1):205. doi: 10.1186/s13059-018-1581-3. PubMed 30477585.
Backbone
  Vector backbone: pPB-R1R2-EM7NeoPheS
  Vector type: PiggyBac
  Selectable markers: Blasticidin
Growth in bacteria
  Bacterial resistance: Ampicillin, 100 μg/mL
  Growth temperature: 37°C
  Growth strain: DH5alpha
  Copy number: Unknown
Gene/Insert
  Gene/Insert name: dCas9-p300core-T2A-MS2-p65-HSF1
  Species: H. sapiens (human); S. pyogenes
Terms and licenses: Academic/Nonprofit Terms; Industry Terms: Not Available to Industry
How to cite: pPB-R1R2_EF1adCas9p300_T2A_MS2p65HSF1-IRESbsdpA was a gift from Gavin Wright (Addgene plasmid # 113342 ; http://n2t.net/addgene:113342 ; RRID:Addgene_113342)
