[The description below was written by a language model from this plasmid's Addgene catalogue record and pLannotate feature annotations shown in this document.]
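Description:
pPB-R1R2_EF1adCas9p300_T2A_MS2p65HSF1-IRESbsdpA is a 14 kb piggyBac transposon plasmid for stable delivery of a two-component CRISPR activation system into mammalian cells. It is built on the pPB-R1R2-EM7NeoPheS backbone, a Bluescript-like scaffold carrying a high-copy ColE1/pUC origin, an f1 origin, an ampicillin resistance gene, and lacZα/lac promoter remnants with flanking T7 and T3 promoters. The payload sits between attB1 and attB2 sites, which suggests Gateway recombination into the backbone. The piggyBac terminal repeats implied by the vector type are not annotated in the feature table; they would presumably lie in the unannotated stretches outside the att sites.

The expression cassette is driven by the human EF-1α core promoter with its intron A. It encodes a nucleoplasmin NLS fused to catalytically dead S. pyogenes Cas9 and the histone acetyltransferase core of human p300. According to the name and insert field, a T2A peptide follows (not separately annotated), then the MS2 coat protein fused to the p65 (RelA) and HSF1 activation domains. The T2A allows both fusion proteins to be produced from one transcript. An EMCV IRES then directs translation of blasticidin S deaminase before a bGH polyadenylation signal, so blasticidin selection is coupled to effector expression. With guide RNAs bearing MS2 hairpins, dCas9-p300 would acetylate chromatin at the target promoter while MS2-p65-HSF1 is recruited to the guide. The associated publication used CRISPR activation for pooled screening of extracellular receptor-ligand interactions.

A second, 3.2 kb sequencing record covers only backbone elements and contains none of the insert.
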