Features (pLannotate 1.2.2; 24 found; start..end, strand, type, name):
     30..458     -  rep_origin     f1 ori (sequence partly withheld): f1 bacteriophage origin of replication; arrow indicates direction of (+) strand synthesis
    463..618     -  CDS            lacZα (fragment): LacZα fragment of β-galactosidase; lacZ fragment
    626..644     +  promoter       T7 promoter: promoter for bacteriophage T7 RNA polymerase
    998..1022    +  protein_bind   attB1: mutant version of attB; recombination site for the Gateway® BP reaction BP Clonase™
   1492..1703    +  promoter       EF-1α core promoter: core promoter for human elongation factor EF-1α
   1704..2646    +  intron         EF-1α intron A: intron upstream of the start codon of human EF-1α
   2685..2732    +  CDS            nucleoplasmin NLS: bipartite nuclear localization signal from nucleoplasmin
   2732..6833    +  CDS            dCas9 (fragment): catalytically dead mutant of the Cas9 endonuclease from the Streptococcus pyogenes Type II CRISPR/Cas system RNA-guided DNA-binding protein that lacks endonuclease activity due to the D10A mutation in the RuvC catalytic domain and the N863A mutation in the HNH catalytic domain
   6930..8780    +  CDS            p300 core: catalytic histone acetyltransferase core of the human E1A-associated protein p300 (Delvecchio et al., 2013); EP300
   8841..9230    +  CDS            CAPSD_BPMS2: Experimental evidence at protein level: Swiss-Prot protein existence level 1. Acts as a translational repressor of viral replicase synthesis late in infection. This latter function is the result of capsid protein interaction with an RNA hairpin which contains the replicase ribosome-binding site. From Escherichia phage MS2 (Bacteriophage MS2).
   9321..9863    +  CDS            Rela (fragment): TF65_MOUSE - Also known as Nfkb3. Experimental evidence at protein level: Swiss-Prot protein existence level 1. NF-kappa-B is a pleiotropic transcription factor present in almost all cell types and is the endpoint of a series of signal transduction events that are initiated by a vast array of stimuli related to many biological processes such as inflammation, immunity, differentiation, cell growth, tumorigenesis and apoptosis. NF-kappa-B is a homo- or heterodimeric complex formed by the Rel-like domain- containing proteins RELA/p65, RELB, NFKB1/p105, NFKB1/p50, REL and NFKB2/p52. The heterodime
   9888..10259   +  CDS            HSF1: C-terminal activation domain from the human heat shock transcription factor HSF1
  10396..10858   +  misc_feature   IRES: internal ribosome entry site (IRES) of the encephalomyocarditis virus (EMCV)
  10872..11268   +  CDS            BSD (fragment): blasticidin S deaminase; Aspergillus terreus BSD; confers resistance to blasticidin
  11274..11385   +  polyA_signal   bGH poly(A) signal: bovine growth hormone polyadenylation signal
  11519..11543   -  protein_bind   attB2: mutant version of attB; recombination site for the Gateway® BP reaction BP Clonase™
  11838..11856   -  promoter       T3 promoter: promoter for bacteriophage T3 RNA polymerase
  11899..11921   -  protein_bind   lac operator (fragment): The lac repressor binds to the lac operator to inhibit transcription in E. coli. This inhibition can be relieved by adding lactose or isopropyl-β-D-thiogalactopyranoside (IPTG). lac repressor encoded by lacI
  11925..11955   -  promoter       lac promoter: promoter for the E. coli lac operon
  11970..11991   -  protein_bind   CAP binding site: CAP binding activates transcription in the presence of cAMP. E. coli catabolite activator protein
  12004..12096   -  CDS            lacI (fragment): lac repressor; lacI; The lac repressor binds to the lac operator to inhibit transcription in E. coli. This inhibition can be relieved by adding lactose or isopropyl-β-D-thiogalactopyranoside (IPTG).
  12279..12867   -  rep_origin     ori: high-copy-number ColE1/pMB1/pBR322/pUC origin of replication
  13038..13898   -  CDS            AmpR: β-lactamase; bla; confers resistance to ampicillin, carbenicillin, and related antibiotics
  13899..14003   -  promoter       AmpR promoter: bla
>Addgene plasmid #113342 | pPB-R1R2_EF1adCas9p300_T2A_MS2p65HSF1-IRESbsdpA | addgene full sequence | sequence record 238647 | Addgene NGS Result
CTAAATTGTAAGCGTTAATATTTTGTTAAAATTCGCGTTAAATTTTTGTTAAATCAGCTCATTTTTTAAC
CAATAGGCCGAAATCGGCAAAATCCCTTATAAATCAAAAGAATAGACCGAGATAGGGT
[37 nt withheld, positions 129-165]
AAAGAACGTGGACTCCAACGTCAAAGG
[49 nt withheld, positions 193-241]
T
[91 nt withheld, positions 243-333]
G
[124 nt withheld, positions 335-458]
CCCATTCGCCATTCAGGCTGCGCAACTGTTGGGAAGGGCGATCGGTGCGGGCCTCTTCGCTATTACGCCA
GCTGGCGAAAGGGGGATGTGCTGCAAGGCGATTAAGTTGGGTAACGCCAGGGTTTTCCCAGTCACGACGT
TGTAAAACGACGGCCAGTGAGCGCGCGTAATACGACTCACTATAGGGCGAATTGGGGCGCGCCATTCTAG
ATTAACCCTAGAAAGATAGTCTGCGTAAAATTGACGCATGCATTCTTGAAATATTGCTCTCTCTTTCTAA
ATAGCGCGAATCCGTCGCTGTGCATTTAGGACATCTCAGTCGCCGCTTGGAGCTCCCGTGAGGCGTGCTT
GTCAATGCGGTAAGTGTCACTGATTTTGAACTATAACGACCGCGTGAGTCAAAATGACGCATGATTATCT
TTTACGTGACTTTTAAGATTTAACTCATACGATAATTATATTGTTATTTCATGTTCTACTTACGTGATAA
CTTATTATATATATATTTTCTTGTTATAGATATCAACTAGAATGCTAGCACAAGTTTGTACAAAAAAGCA
GGCTGGCGCCGGAACCAATTCAGTCGACTGGATCCACGCGTGAGGGGCGCGGAAGCCGGGGCGGAGGAGG
AGCCAACCCCGGGCTGGGCTGAGACCCGCAGAGGAAGACGCTCTAGGGATTTGTCCCGGACTAGCGAGAT
GGCAAGGCTGAGGACGGGAGGCTGATTGAGAGGCGAAGGTACACCCTAATCTCAATACAACCTTTGGAGC
TAAGCCAGCAATGGTAGAGGGAAGATTCTGCACGTCCCTTCCAGGCGGCCTCCCCGTCACCACCCCCCCC
AACCCGCCCCGACCGGAGCTGAGAGTAATTCATACAAAAGGACTCGCCCCTGCCTTGGGGAATCCCAGGG
ACCGTCGTTAAACTCCCACTAACGTAGAACCCAGAGATCGCTGCGTTCCCGCCCCCTCACCCGCCCGCTC
TCGTCATCACTGAGGTGGAGAAGAGCATGCGTGAGGCTCCGGTGCCCGTCAGTGGGCAGAGCGCACATCG
CCCACAGTCCCCGAGAAGTTGGGGGGAGGGGTCGGCAATTGAACCGGTGCCTAGAGAAAGTGGCGCGGGG
TAAACTGGGAAAGTGATGTCGTGTACTGGCTCCGCCTTTTTCCCGAGGGTGGGGGAGAACCGTATATAAG
TGCAGTAGTCGCCGTGAACGTTCTTTTTCGCAACGGGTTTGCCGCCAGAACACAGGTAAGTGCCGTGTGT
GGTTCCCGCGGGCCTGGCCTCTTTACGGGTTATGGCCCTTGCGTGCCTTGAATTACTTCCACGCCCCTGG
CTGCAGTACGTGATTCTTGATCCCGAGCTTCGGGTTGGAAGTGGGTGGGAGAGTTCGAGGCCTTGCGCTT
AAGGAGCCCCTTCGCCTCGTGCTTGAGTTGAGGCCTGGCCTGGGCGCTGGGGCCGCCGCGTGCGAATCTG
GTGGCACCTTCGCGCCTGTCTCGCTGCTTTCGATAAGTCTCTAGCCATTTAAAATTTTTGATGACCTGCT
GCGACGCTTTTTTTCTGGCAAGATAGTCTTGTAAATGCGGGCCAAGATCTGCACACTGGTATTTCGGTTT
TTGGGGCCGCGGGCGGCGACGGGGCCCGTGCGTCCCAGCGCACATGTTCGGCGAGGCGGGGCCTGCGAGC
GCGGCCACCGAGAATCGGACGGGGGTAGTCTCAAGCTGGCCGGCCTGCTCTGGTGCCTGGCCTCGCGCCG
CCGTGTATCGCCCCGCCCTGGGCGGCAAGGCTGGCCCGGTCGGCACCAGTTGCGTGAGCGGAAAGATGGC
CGCTTCCCGGCCCTGCTGCAGGGAGCTCAAAATGGAGGACGCGGCGCTCGGGAGAGCGGGCGGGTGAGTC
ACCCACACAAAGGAAAAGGGCCTTTCCGTCCTCAGCCGTCGCTTCATGTGACTCCACGGAGTACCGGGCG
CCGTCCAGGCACCTCGATTAGTTCTCGAGCTTTTGGAGTACGTCGTCTTTAGGTTGGGGGGAGGGGTTTT
ATGCGATGGAGTTTCCCCACACTGAGTGGGTGGAGACTGAAGTTAGGCCAGCTTGGCACTTGATGTAATT
CTCCTTGGAATTTGCCCTTTTTGAGTTTGGATCTTGGTTCATTCTCAAGCCTCAGACAGTGGTTCAAAGT
TTTTTTCTTCCATTTCAGGTGTCGTGGAAGCTTGGCGCGCCCGTACGGCCACCATGAAAAGGCCGGCGGC
CACGAAAAAGGCCGGCCAGGCAAAAAAGAAAAAGGACAAGAAGTACAGCATCGGCCTGGCCATCGGCACC
AACTCTGTGGGCTGGGCCGTGATCACCGACGAGTACAAGGTGCCCAGCAAGAAATTCAAGGTGCTGGGCA
ACACCGACCGGCACAGCATCAAGAAGAACCTGATCGGAGCCCTGCTGTTCGACAGCGGCGAAACAGCCGA
GGCCACCCGGCTGAAGAGAACCGCCAGAAGAAGATACACCAGACGGAAGAACCGGATCTGCTATCTGCAA
GAGATCTTCAGCAACGAGATGGCCAAGGTGGACGACAGCTTCTTCCACAGACTGGAAGAGTCCTTCCTGG
TGGAAGAGGATAAGAAGCACGAGCGGCACCCCATCTTCGGCAACATCGTGGACGAGGTGGCCTACCACGA
GAAGTACCCCACCATCTACCACCTGAGAAAGAAACTGGTGGACAGCACCGACAAGGCCGACCTGCGGCTG
ATCTATCTGGCCCTGGCCCACATGATCAAGTTCCGGGGCCACTTCCTGATCGAGGGCGACCTGAACCCCG
ACAACAGCGACGTGGACAAGCTGTTCATCCAGCTGGTGCAGACCTACAACCAGCTGTTCGAGGAAAACCC
CATCAACGCCAGCGGCGTGGACGCCAAGGCCATCCTGTCTGCCAGACTGAGCAAGAGCAGACGGCTGGAA
AATCTGATCGCCCAGCTGCCCGGCGAGAAGAAGAATGGCCTGTTCGGCAACCTGATTGCCCTGAGCCTGG
GCCTGACCCCCAACTTCAAGAGCAACTTCGACCTGGCCGAGGATGCCAAACTGCAGCTGAGCAAGGACAC
CTACGACGACGACCTGGACAACCTGCTGGCCCAGATCGGCGACCAGTACGCCGACCTGTTTCTGGCCGCC
AAGAACCTGTCCGACGCCATCCTGCTGAGCGACATCCTGAGAGTGAACACCGAGATCACCAAGGCCCCCC
TGAGCGCCTCTATGATCAAGAGATACGACGAGCACCACCAGGACCTGACCCTGCTGAAAGCTCTCGTGCG
GCAGCAGCTGCCTGAGAAGTACAAAGAGATTTTCTTCGACCAGAGCAAGAACGGCTACGCCGGCTACATT
GACGGCGGAGCCAGCCAGGAAGAGTTCTACAAGTTCATCAAGCCCATCCTGGAAAAGATGGACGGCACCG
AGGAACTGCTCGTGAAGCTGAACAGAGAGGACCTGCTGCGGAAGCAGCGGACCTTCGACAACGGCAGCAT
CCCCCACCAGATCCACCTGGGAGAGCTGCACGCCATTCTGCGGCGGCAGGAAGATTTTTACCCATTCCTG
AAGGACAACCGGGAAAAGATCGAGAAGATCCTGACCTTCCGCATCCCCTACTACGTGGGCCCTCTGGCCA
GGGGAAACAGCAGATTCGCCTGGATGACCAGAAAGAGCGAGGAAACCATCACCCCCTGGAACTTCGAGGA
AGTGGTGGACAAGGGCGCTTCCGCCCAGAGCTTCATCGAGCGGATGACCAACTTCGATAAGAACCTGCCC
AACGAGAAGGTGCTGCCCAAGCACAGCCTGCTGTACGAGTACTTCACCGTGTATAACGAGCTGACCAAAG
TGAAATACGTGACCGAGGGAATGAGAAAGCCCGCCTTCCTGAGCGGCGAGCAGAAAAAGGCCATCGTGGA
CCTGCTGTTCAAGACCAACCGGAAAGTGACCGTGAAGCAGCTGAAAGAGGACTACTTCAAGAAAATCGAG
TGCTTCGACTCCGTGGAAATCTCCGGCGTGGAAGATCGGTTCAACGCCTCCCTGGGCACATACCACGATC
TGCTGAAAATTATCAAGGACAAGGACTTCCTGGACAATGAGGAAAACGAGGACATTCTGGAAGATATCGT
GCTGACCCTGACACTGTTTGAGGACAGAGAGATGATCGAGGAACGGCTGAAAACCTATGCCCACCTGTTC
GACGACAAAGTGATGAAGCAGCTGAAGCGGCGGAGATACACCGGCTGGGGCAGGCTGAGCCGGAAGCTGA
TCAACGGCATCCGGGACAAGCAGTCCGGCAAGACAATCCTGGATTTCCTGAAGTCCGACGGCTTCGCCAA
CAGAAACTTCATGCAGCTGATCCACGACGACAGCCTGACCTTTAAAGAGGACATCCAGAAAGCCCAGGTG
TCCGGCCAGGGCGATAGCCTGCACGAGCACATTGCCAATCTGGCCGGCAGCCCCGCCATTAAGAAGGGCA
TCCTGCAGACAGTGAAGGTGGTGGACGAGCTCGTGAAAGTGATGGGCCGGCACAAGCCCGAGAACATCGT
GATCGAAATGGCCAGAGAGAACCAGACCACCCAGAAGGGACAGAAGAACAGCCGCGAGAGAATGAAGCGG
ATCGAAGAGGGCATCAAAGAGCTGGGCAGCCAGATCCTGAAAGAACACCCCGTGGAAAACACCCAGCTGC
AGAACGAGAAGCTGTACCTGTACTACCTGCAGAATGGGCGGGATATGTACGTGGACCAGGAACTGGACAT
CAACCGGCTGTCCGACTACGATGTGGACCACATCGTGCCTCAGAGCTTTCTGAAGGACGACTCCATCGAC
AACAAGGTGCTGACCAGAAGCGACAAGGCCCGGGGCAAGAGCGACAACGTGCCCTCCGAAGAGGTCGTGA
AGAAGATGAAGAACTACTGGCGGCAGCTGCTGAACGCCAAGCTGATTACCCAGAGAAAGTTCGACAATCT
GACCAAGGCCGAGAGAGGCGGCCTGAGCGAACTGGATAAGGCCGGCTTCATCAAGAGACAGCTGGTGGAA
ACCCGGCAGATCACAAAGCACGTGGCACAGATCCTGGACTCCCGGATGAACACTAAGTACGACGAGAATG
ACAAGCTGATCCGGGAAGTGAAAGTGATCACCCTGAAGTCCAAGCTGGTGTCCGATTTCCGGAAGGATTT
CCAGTTTTACAAAGTGCGCGAGATCAACAACTACCACCACGCCCACGACGCCTACCTGAACGCCGTCGTG
GGAACCGCCCTGATCAAAAAGTACCCTAAGCTGGAAAGCGAGTTCGTGTACGGCGACTACAAGGTGTACG
ACGTGCGGAAGATGATCGCCAAGAGCGAGCAGGAAATCGGCAAGGCTACCGCCAAGTACTTCTTCTACAG
CAACATCATGAACTTTTTCAAGACCGAGATTACCCTGGCCAACGGCGAGATCCGGAAGCGGCCTCTGATC
GAGACAAACGGCGAAACCGGGGAGATCGTGTGGGATAAGGGCCGGGATTTTGCCACCGTGCGGAAAGTGC
TGAGCATGCCCCAAGTGAATATCGTGAAAAAGACCGAGGTGCAGACAGGCGGCTTCAGCAAAGAGTCTAT
CCTGCCCAAGAGGAACAGCGATAAGCTGATCGCCAGAAAGAAGGACTGGGACCCTAAGAAGTACGGCGGC
TTCGACAGCCCCACCGTGGCCTATTCTGTGCTGGTGGTGGCCAAAGTGGAAAAGGGCAAGTCCAAGAAAC
TGAAGAGTGTGAAAGAGCTGCTGGGGATCACCATCATGGAAAGAAGCAGCTTCGAGAAGAATCCCATCGA
CTTTCTGGAAGCCAAGGGCTACAAAGAAGTGAAAAAGGACCTGATCATCAAGCTGCCTAAGTACTCCCTG
TTCGAGCTGGAAAACGGCCGGAAGAGAATGCTGGCCTCTGCCGGCGAACTGCAGAAGGGAAACGAACTGG
CCCTGCCCTCCAAATATGTGAACTTCCTGTACCTGGCCAGCCACTATGAGAAGCTGAAGGGCTCCCCCGA
GGATAATGAGCAGAAACAGCTGTTTGTGGAACAGCACAAGCACTACCTGGACGAGATCATCGAGCAGATC
AGCGAGTTCTCCAAGAGAGTGATCCTGGCCGACGCTAATCTGGACAAAGTGCTGTCCGCCTACAACAAGC
ACCGGGATAAGCCCATCAGAGAGCAGGCCGAGAATATCATCCACCTGTTTACCCTGACCAATCTGGGAGC
CCCTGCCGCCTTCAAGTACTTTGACACCACCATCGACCGGAAGAGGTACACCAGCACCAAAGAGGTGCTG
GACGCCACCCTGATCCACCAGAGCATCACCGGCCTGTACGAGACACGGATCGACCTGTCTCAGCTGGGAG
GCGACAGCGCTGGAGGAGGTGGAAGCGGAGGAGGAGGAAGCGGAGGAGGAGGTAGCGGACCTAAGAAAAA
GAGGAAGGTGGCGGGAGGTGGAAGCGGAGGAATTTTCAAACCAGAAGAACTACGACAGGCACTGATGCCA
ACTTTGGAGGCACTTTACCGTCAGGATCCAGAATCCCTTCCCTTTCGTCAACCTGTGGACCCTCAGCTTT
TAGGAATCCCTGATTACTTTGATATTGTGAAGAGCCCCATGGATCTTTCTACCATTAAGAGGAAGTTAGA
CACTGGACAGTATCAGGAGCCCTGGCAGTATGTCGATGATATTTGGCTTATGTTCAATAATGCCTGGTTA
TATAACCGGAAAACATCACGGGTATACAAATACTGCTCCAAGCTCTCTGAGGTCTTTGAACAAGAAATTG
ACCCAGTGATGCAAAGCCTTGGATACTGTTGTGGCAGAAAGTTGGAGTTCTCTCCACAGACACTGTGTTG
CTACGGCAAACAGTTGTGCACAATACCTCGTGATGCCACTTATTACAGTTACCAGAACAGGTATCATTTC
TGTGAGAAGTGTTTCAATGAGATCCAAGGGGAGAGCGTTTCTTTGGGGGATGACCCTTCCCAGCCTCAAA
CTACAATAAATAAAGAACAATTTTCCAAGAGAAAAAATGACACACTGGATCCTGAACTGTTTGTTGAATG
TACAGAGTGCGGAAGAAAGATGCATCAGATCTGTGTCCTTCACCATGAGATCATCTGGCCTGCTGGATTC
GTCTGTGATGGCTGTTTAAAGAAAAGTGCACGAACTAGGAAAGAAAATAAGTTTTCTGCTAAAAGGTTGC
CATCTACCAGACTTGGCACCTTTCTTGAGAATCGTGTGAATGACTTTCTGAGGCGACAGAATCACCCTGA
GTCAGGAGAGGTCACTGTTAGAGTAGTTCATGCTTCTGACAAAACCGTGGAAGTAAAACCAGGCATGAAA
GCAAGGTTTGTGGACAGTGGAGAGATGGCAGAATCCTTTCCATACCGAACCAAAGCCCTCTTTGCCTTTG
AAGAAATTGATGGTGTTGACCTGTGCTTCTTTGGCATGCATGTTCAAGAGTATGGCTCTGACTGCCCTCC
ACCCAACCAGAGGAGAGTATACATATCTTACCTCGATAGTGTTCATTTCTTCCGTCCTAAATGCTTGAGG
ACTGCAGTCTATCATGAAATCCTAATTGGATATTTAGAATATGTCAAGAAATTAGGTTACACAACAGGGC
ATATTTGGGCATGTCCACCAAGTGAGGGAGATGATTATATCTTCCATTGCCATCCTCCTGACCAGAAGAT
ACCCAAGCCCAAGCGACTGCAGGAATGGTACAAAAAAATGCTTGACAAGGCTGTATCAGAGCGTATTGTC
CATGACTACAAGGATATTTTTAAACAAGCTACTGAAGATAGATTAACAAGTGCAAAGGAATTGCCTTATT
TCGAGGGTGATTTCTGGCCCAATGTTCTGGAAGAAAGCATTAAGGAACTGGAACAGGAGGAAGAAGAGAG
AAAACGAGAGGAAAACACCAGCAATGAAAGCACAGATGTGACCAAGGGAGACAGCAAAAATGCTAAAAAG
AAGAATAATAAGAAAACCAGCAAAAATAAGAGCAGCCTGAGTAGGGGCAACAAGAAGAAACCCGGGATGC
CCAATGTATCTAACGACCTCTCACAGAAACTATATGCCACCATGGAGAAGCATAAAGAGGTCTTCTTTGT
GATCCGCCTCATTGCTGGCCCTGCTGCCAACTCCCTGCCTCCCATTGTTGATCCTGATCCTCTCATCCCC
TGCGATCTGATGGATGGTCGGGATGCGTTTCTCACGCTGGCAAGGGACAAGCACCTGGAGTTCTCTTCAC
TCCGAAGAGCCCAGTGGTCCACCATGTGCATGCTGGTGGAGCTGCACACGCAGAGCCAGGACGAGGGCAG
AGGAAGTCTCCTAACATGCGGTGACGTGGAGGAGAATCCTGGCCCAGGAGGTATGGCTTCAAACTTTACT
CAGTTCGTGCTCGTGGACAATGGTGGGACAGGGGATGTGACAGTGGCTCCTTCTAATTTCGCTAATGGGG
TGGCAGAGTGGATCAGCTCCAACTCACGGAGCCAGGCCTACAAGGTGACATGCAGCGTCAGGCAGTCTAG
TGCCCAGAAGAGAAAGTATACCATCAAGGTGGAGGTCCCCAAAGTGGCTACCCAGACAGTGGGCGGAGTC
GAACTGCCTGTCGCCGCTTGGAGGTCCTACCTGAACATGGAGCTCACTATCCCAATTTTCGCTACCAATT
CTGACTGTGAACTCATCGTGAAGGCAATGCAGGGGCTCCTCAAAGACGGTAATCCTATCCCTTCCGCCAT
CGCCGCTAACTCAGGTATCTACAGCGCTGGAGGAGGTGGAAGCGGAGGAGGAGGAAGCGGAGGAGGAGGT
AGCGGACCTAAGAAAAAGAGGAAGGTGGCGGCCGCTGGATCCCCTTCAGGGCAGATCAGCAACCAGGCCC
TGGCTCTGGCCCCTAGCTCCGCTCCAGTGCTGGCCCAGACTATGGTGCCCTCTAGTGCTATGGTGCCTCT
GGCCCAGCCACCTGCTCCAGCCCCTGTGCTGACCCCAGGACCACCCCAGTCACTGAGCGCTCCAGTGCCC
AAGTCTACACAGGCCGGCGAGGGGACTCTGAGTGAAGCTCTGCTGCACCTGCAGTTCGACGCTGATGAGG
ACCTGGGAGCTCTGCTGGGGAACAGCACCGATCCCGGAGTGTTCACAGATCTGGCCTCCGTGGACAACTC
TGAGTTTCAGCAGCTGCTGAATCAGGGCGTGTCCATGTCTCATAGTACAGCCGAACCAATGCTGATGGAG
TACCCCGAAGCCATTACCCGGCTGGTGACCGGCAGCCAGCGGCCCCCCGACCCCGCTCCAACTCCCCTGG
GAACCAGCGGCCTGCCTAATGGGCTGTCCGGAGATGAAGACTTCTCAAGCATCGCTGATATGGACTTTAG
TGCCCTGCTGTCACAGATTTCCTCTAGTGGGCAGGGAGGAGGTGGAAGCGGCTTCAGCGTGGACACCAGT
GCCCTGCTGGACCTGTTCAGCCCCTCGGTGACCGTGCCCGACATGAGCCTGCCTGACCTTGACAGCAGCC
TGGCCAGTATCCAAGAGCTCCTGTCTCCCCAGGAGCCCCCCAGGCCTCCCGAGGCAGAGAACAGCAGCCC
GGATTCAGGGAAGCAGCTGGTGCACTACACAGCGCAGCCGCTGTTCCTGCTGGACCCCGGCTCCGTGGAC
ACCGGGAGCAACGACCTGCCGGTGCTGTTTGAGCTGGGAGAGGGCTCCTACTTCTCCGAAGGGGACGGCT
TCGCCGAGGACCCCACCATCTCCCTGCTGACAGGCTCGGAGCCTCCCAAAGCCAAGGACCCCACTGTCTC
CTGTACATGAGGAATTCCGCCCCCCCCCCCTCTCCCTCCCCCCCCCCTAACGTTACTGGCCGAAGCCGCT
TGGAATAAGGCCGGTGTGCGTTTGTCTATATGTTATTTTCCACCATATTGCCGTCTTTTGGCAATGTGAG
GGCCCGGAAACCTGGCCCTGTCTTCTTGACGAGCATTCCTAGGGGTCTTTCCCCTCTCGCCAAAGGAATG
CAAGGTCTGTTGAATGTCGTGAAGGAAGCAGTTCCTCTGGAAGCTTCTTGAAGACAAACAACGTCTGTAG
CGACCCTTTGCAGGCAGCGGAACCCCCCACCTGGCGACAGGTGCCTCTGCGGCCAAAAGCCACGTGTATA
AGATACACCTGCAAAGGCGGCACAACCCCAGTGCCACGTTGTGAGTTGGATAGTTGTGGAAAGAGTCAAA
TGGCTCTCCTCAAGCGTATTCAACAAGGGGCTGAAGGATGCCCAGAAGGTACCCCATTGTATGGGATCTG
ATCTGGGGCCTCGGTGCACATGCTTTACATGTGTTTAGTCGAGGTTAAAAAAACGTCTAGGCCCCCCGAA
CCACGGGGACGTGGTTTTCCTTTGAAAAACACGATGATAATATGGCCACAACCATGGCCAAGCCTTTGTC
TCAAGAAGAATCCACCCTCATTGAAAGAGCAACGGCTACAATCAACAGCATCCCCATCTCTGAAGACTAC
AGCGTCGCCAGCGCAGCTCTCTCTAGCGACGGCCGCATCTTCACTGGTGTCAATGTATATCATTTTACTG
GGGGACCTTGTGCAGAACTCGTGGTGCTGGGCACTGCTGCTGCTGCGGCAGCTGGCAACCTGACTTGTAT
CGTCGCGATCGGAAATGAGAACAGGGGCATCTTGAGCCCCTGCGGACGGTGCCGACAGGTGCTTCTCGAT
CTGCATCCTGGGATCAAAGCCATAGTGAAGGACAGTGATGGACAGCCGACGGCAGTTGGGATTCGTGAAT
TGCTGCCCTCTGGTTATGTGTGGGAGGGCTGACGACTGTGCCTTCTAGTTGCCAGCCATCTGTTGTTTGC
CCCTCCCCCGTGCCTTCCTTGACCCTGGAAGGTGCCACTCCCACTGTCCTTTCCTAATAAAATGAGGAAA
TTGCATCGCATTGTCTGAGTAGGTGTCATTCTATTCTGGGGGGTGGGGTGGGGCAGGACAGCAAGGGGGA
GGATTGGGAAGTCAATAGCAGGCATGCTGGGGATGCGGTGGGCTCTATGGACTAGTCTCGAGATATCTAG
ACCCAGCTTTCTTGTACAAAGTGGTACTAGTTAAAAGTTTTGTTACTTTATAGAAGAAATTTTGAGTTTT
TGTTTTTTTTTAATAAATAAATAAACATAAATAAATTGTTTGTTGAATTTATTATTAGTATGTAAGTGTA
AATATAATAAAACTTAATATCTATTCAAATTAATAAATAAACCTCGATATACAGACCGATAAAACACATG
CGTCAATTTTACGCATGATTATCTTTAACGTACGTCACAATATGATTATCTTTCTAGGGTTAATCTAGTA
TACGCGTATGCGGCCGCTTAATTAATCCAGCTTTTGTTCCCTTTAGTGAGGGTTAATTGCGCGCTTGGCG
TAATCATGGTCATAGCTGTTTCCTGTGTGAAATTGTTATCCGCTCACAATTCCACACAACATACGAGCCG
GAAGCATAAAGTGTAAAGCCTGGGGTGCCTAATGAGTGAGCTAACTCACATTAATTGCGTTGCGCTCACT
GCCCGCTTTCCAGTCGGGAAACCTGTCGTGCCAGCTGCATTAATGAATCGGCCAACGCGCGGGGAGAGGC
GGTTTGCGTATTGGGCGCTCTTCCGCTTCCTCGCTCACTGACTCGCTGCGCTCGGTCGTTCGGCTGCGGC
GAGCGGTATCAGCTCACTCAAAGGCGGTAATACGGTTATCCACAGAATCAGGGGATAACGCAGGAAAGAA
CATGTGAGCAAAAGGCCAGCAAAAGGCCAGGAACCGTAAAAAGGCCGCGTTGCTGGCGTTTTTCCATAGG
CTCCGCCCCCCTGACGAGCATCACAAAAATCGACGCTCAAGTCAGAGGTGGCGAAACCCGACAGGACTAT
AAAGATACCAGGCGTTTCCCCCTGGAAGCTCCCTCGTGCGCTCTCCTGTTCCGACCCTGCCGCTTACCGG
ATACCTGTCCGCCTTTCTCCCTTCGGGAAGCGTGGCGCTTTCTCATAGCTCACGCTGTAGGTATCTCAGT
TCGGTGTAGGTCGTTCGCTCCAAGCTGGGCTGTGTGCACGAACCCCCCGTTCAGCCCGACCGCTGCGCCT
TATCCGGTAACTATCGTCTTGAGTCCAACCCGGTAAGACACGACTTATCGCCACTGGCAGCAGCCACTGG
TAACAGGATTAGCAGAGCGAGGTATGTAGGCGGTGCTACAGAGTTCTTGAAGTGGTGGCCTAACTACGGC
TACACTAGAAGAACAGTATTTGGTATCTGCGCTCTGCTGAAGCCAGTTACCTTCGGAAAAAGAGTTGGTA
GCTCTTGATCCGGCAAACAAACCACCGCTGGTAGCGGTGGTTTTTTTGTTTGCAAGCAGCAGATTACGCG
CAGAAAAAAAGGATCTCAAGAAGATCCTTTGATCTTTTCTACGGGGTCTGACGCTCAGTGGAACGAAAAC
TCACGTTAAGGGATTTTGGTCATGAGATTATCAAAAAGGATCTTCACCTAGATCCTTTTAAATTAAAAAT
GAAGTTTTAAATCAATCTAAAGTATATATGAGTAAACTTGGTCTGACAGTTACCAATGCTTAATCAGTGA
GGCACCTATCTCAGCGATCTGTCTATTTCGTTCATCCATAGTTGCCTGACTCCCCGTCGTGTAGATAACT
ACGATACGGGAGGGCTTACCATCTGGCCCCAGTGCTGCAATGATACCGCGAGACCCACGCTCACCGGCTC
CAGATTTATCAGCAATAAACCAGCCAGCCGGAAGGGCCGAGCGCAGAAGTGGTCCTGCAACTTTATCCGC
CTCCATCCAGTCTATTAATTGTTGCCGGGAAGCTAGAGTAAGTAGTTCGCCAGTTAATAGTTTGCGCAAC
GTTGTTGCCATTGCTACAGGCATCGTGGTGTCACGCTCGTCGTTTGGTATGGCTTCATTCAGCTCCGGTT
CCCAACGATCAAGGCGAGTTACATGATCCCCCATGTTGTGCAAAAAAGCGGTTAGCTCCTTCGGTCCTCC
GATCGTTGTCAGAAGTAAGTTGGCCGCAGTGTTATCACTCATGGTTATGGCAGCACTGCATAATTCTCTT
ACTGTCATGCCATCCGTAAGATGCTTTTCTGTGACTGGTGAGTACTCAACCAAGTCATTCTGAGAATAGT
GTATGCGGCGACCGAGTTGCTCTTGCCCGGCGTCAATACGGGATAATACCGCGCCACATAGCAGAACTTT
AAAAGTGCTCATCATTGGAAAACGTTCTTCGGGGCGAAAACTCTCAAGGATCTTACCGCTGTTGAGATCC
AGTTCGATGTAACCCACTCGTGCACCCAACTGATCTTCAGCATCTTTTACTTTCACCAGCGTTTCTGGGT
GAGCAAAAACAGGAAGGCAAAATGCCGCAAAAAAGGGAATAAGGGCGACACGGAAATGTTGAATACTCAT
ACTCTTCCTTTTTCAATATTATTGAAGCATTTATCAGGGTTATTGTCTCATGAGCGGATACATATTTGAA
TGTATTTAGAAAAATAAACAAATAGGGGTTCCGCGCACATTTCCCCGAAAAGTGCCAC
