Features (pLannotate 1.2.2; 11 found; start..end, strand, type, name):
    197..785     -  rep_origin     ori: high-copy-number ColE1/pMB1/pBR322/pUC origin of replication
    956..1816    -  CDS            AmpR: β-lactamase; bla; confers resistance to ampicillin, carbenicillin, and related antibiotics
   1817..1921    -  promoter       AmpR promoter: bla
   1974..2402    -  rep_origin     f1 ori (sequence partly withheld): f1 bacteriophage origin of replication; arrow indicates direction of (+) strand synthesis
   2407..2562    -  CDS            lacZα (fragment): LacZα fragment of β-galactosidase; lacZ fragment
   2570..2588    +  promoter       T7 promoter: promoter for bacteriophage T7 RNA polymerase
   2908..2926    -  promoter       T3 promoter: promoter for bacteriophage T3 RNA polymerase
   2971..2987    -  protein_bind   lac operator: The lac repressor binds to the lac operator to inhibit transcription in E. coli. This inhibition can be relieved by adding lactose or isopropyl-β-D-thiogalactopyranoside (IPTG). lac repressor encoded by lacI
   2995..3025    -  promoter       lac promoter: promoter for the E. coli lac operon
   3040..3061    -  protein_bind   CAP binding site: CAP binding activates transcription in the presence of cAMP. E. coli catabolite activator protein
   3074..14      -  CDS            lacI (fragment) (across the origin): lac repressor; lacI; The lac repressor binds to the lac operator to inhibit transcription in E. coli. This inhibition can be relieved by adding lactose or isopropyl-β-D-thiogalactopyranoside (IPTG).
>Addgene plasmid #113342 | pPB-R1R2_EF1adCas9p300_T2A_MS2p65HSF1-IRESbsdpA Sequencing Result | analyzer sequence | sequence record 230530
TGCGTATTGGGCGCTCTTCCGCTTCCTCGCTCACTGACTCGCTGCGCTCGGTCGTTCGGCTGCGGCGAGC
GGTATCAGCTCACTCAAAGGCGGTAATACGGTTATCCACAGAATCAGGGGATAACGCAGGAAAGAACATG
TGAGCAAAAGGCCAGCAAAAGGCCAGGAACCGTAAAAAGGCCGCGTTGCTGGCGTTTTTCCATAGGCTCC
GCCCCCCTGACGAGCATCACAAAAATCGACGCTCAAGTCAGAGGTGGCGAAACCCGACAGGACTATAAAG
ATACCAGGCGTTTCCCCCTGGAAGCTCCCTCGTGCGCTCTCCTGTTCCGACCCTGCCGCTTACCGGATAC
CTGTCCGCCTTTCTCCCTTCGGGAAGCGTGGCGCTTTCTCATAGCTCACGCTGTAGGTATCTCAGTTCGG
TGTAGGTCGTTCGCTCCAAGCTGGGCTGTGTGCACGAACCCCCCGTTCAGCCCGACCGCTGCGCCTTATC
CGGTAACTATCGTCTTGAGTCCAACCCGGTAAGACACGACTTATCGCCACTGGCAGCAGCCACTGGTAAC
AGGATTAGCAGAGCGAGGTATGTAGGCGGTGCTACAGAGTTCTTGAAGTGGTGGCCTAACTACGGCTACA
CTAGAAGAACAGTATTTGGTATCTGCGCTCTGCTGAAGCCAGTTACCTTCGGAAAAAGAGTTGGTAGCTC
TTGATCCGGCAAACAAACCACCGCTGGTAGCGGTGGTTTTTTTGTTTGCAAGCAGCAGATTACGCGCAGA
AAAAAAGGATCTCAAGAAGATCCTTTGATCTTTTCTACGGGGTCTGACGCTCAGTGGAACGAAAACTCAC
GTTAAGGGATTTTGGTCATGAGATTATCAAAAAGGATCTTCACCTAGATCCTTTTAAATTAAAAATGAAG
TTTTAAATCAATCTAAAGTATATATGAGTAAACTTGGTCTGACAGTTACCAATGCTTAATCAGTGAGGCA
CCTATCTCAGCGATCTGTCTATTTCGTTCATCCATAGTTGCCTGACTCCCCGTCGTGTAGATAACTACGA
TACGGGAGGGCTTACCATCTGGCCCCAGTGCTGCAATGATACCGCGAGACCCACGCTCACCGGCTCCAGA
TTTATCAGCAATAAACCAGCCAGCCGGAAGGGCCGAGCGCAGAAGTGGTCCTGCAACTTTATCCGCCTCC
ATCCAGTCTATTAATTGTTGCCGGGAAGCTAGAGTAAGTAGTTCGCCAGTTAATAGTTTGCGCAACGTTG
TTGCCATTGCTACAGGCATCGTGGTGTCACGCTCGTCGTTTGGTATGGCTTCATTCAGCTCCGGTTCCCA
ACGATCAAGGCGAGTTACATGATCCCCCATGTTGTGCAAAAAAGCGGTTAGCTCCTTCGGTCCTCCGATC
GTTGTCAGAAGTAAGTTGGCCGCAGTGTTATCACTCATGGTTATGGCAGCACTGCATAATTCTCTTACTG
TCATGCCATCCGTAAGATGCTTTTCTGTGACTGGTGAGTACTCAACCAAGTCATTCTGAGAATAGTGTAT
GCGGCGACCGAGTTGCTCTTGCCCGGCGTCAATACGGGATAATACCGCGCCACATAGCAGAACTTTAAAA
GTGCTCATCATTGGAAAACGTTCTTCGGGGCGAAAACTCTCAAGGATCTTACCGCTGTTGAGATCCAGTT
CGATGTAACCCACTCGTGCACCCAACTGATCTTCAGCATCTTTTACTTTCACCAGCGTTTCTGGGTGAGC
AAAAACAGGAAGGCAAAATGCCGCAAAAAAGGGAATAAGGGCGACACGGAAATGTTGAATACTCATACTC
TTCCTTTTTCAATATTATTGAAGCATTTATCAGGGTTATTGTCTCATGAGCGGATACATATTTGAATGTA
TTTAGAAAAATAAACAAATAGGGGTTCCGCGCACATTTCCCCGAAAAGTGCCACCTAAATTGTAAGCGTT
AATATTTTGTTAAAATTCGCGTTAAATTTTTGTTAAATCAGCTCATTTTTTAACCAATAGGCCGAAATCG
GCAAAATCCCTTATAAATCAAAAGAATAGACCGAGATAGGGT
[37 nt withheld, positions 2073-2109]
AAAGAACGTGGACTCCAACGTCAAAGG
[49 nt withheld, positions 2137-2185]
T
[91 nt withheld, positions 2187-2277]
G
[124 nt withheld, positions 2279-2402]
CCCATTCGCCATTCAGGCTGCGCAACTGTTGGGAAGGGCGATCGGTGCGGGCCTCTTCGCTATTACGCCA
GCTGGCGAAAGGGGGATGTGCTGCAAGGCGATTAAGTTGGGTAACGCCAGGGTTTTCCCAGTCACGACGT
TGTAAAACGACGGCCAGTGAGCGCGCGTAATACGACTCACTATAGGGCGAATTGGGGCGCGCCATTCTAG
ATTAACCCTAGAAAGATAGTCTGCGTAAAATTGACGCATGCATTCTTGAAATATTGCTCTCTCTTTCTAA
ATAGCGCGAATCCGTCGCTGTGCATTTAGGACATCTCAGTCGCCGCTTGGAGCTCCCGTGAGGCGTGCTT
GTCAATGCGGTAAGTGTCACTGATTTTGAACTATAACGACCGCGTGAGTCAAAATGACGCATGATTATCT
TTAACGTACGTCACAATATGATTATCTTTCTAGGGTTAATCTAGTATACGCGTATGCGGCCGCTTAATTA
ATCCAGCTTTTGTTCCCTTTAGTGAGGGTTAATTGCGCGCTTGGCGTAATCATGGTCATAGCTGTTTCCT
GTGTGAAATTGTTATCCGCTCACAATTCCACACAACATACGAGCCGGAAGCATAAAGTGTAAAGCCTGGG
GTGCCTAATGAGTGAGCTAACTCACATTAATTGCGTTGCGCTCACTGCCCGCTTTCCAGTCGGGAAACCT
GTCGTGCCAGCTGCATTAATGAATCGGCCAACGCGCGGGGAGAGGCGGTT
