LOCUS       Exported 14027 bp ds-DNA circular SYN 12-MAY-2021
DEFINITION  Expresses dCas9-p300 and MS2-p65-HSF1 fusion proteins.
ACCESSION   .
VERSION     .
KEYWORDS    pPB-R1R2_EF1adCas9p300_T2A_MS2p65HSF1-IRESbsdpA
SOURCE      synthetic DNA construct
  ORGANISM  synthetic DNA construct
REFERENCE   1 (bases 1 to 14027)
  AUTHORS   Chong ZS, Ohnishi S, Yusa K, Wright GJ
  TITLE     Pooled extracellular receptor-ligand interaction screening using
            CRISPR activation.
  JOURNAL   Genome Biol. 2018 Nov 26;19(1):205. doi: 10.1186/s13059-018-1581-3.
  PUBMED    30477585
REFERENCE   2 (bases 1 to 14027)
  AUTHORS   .
  TITLE     Direct Submission
  JOURNAL   Exported May 12, 2021 from SnapGene Server 1.1.58
            http://www.snapgene.com
FEATURES             Location/Qualifiers
     source          1..14027
                     /organism="synthetic DNA construct"
                     /mol_type="other DNA"
     rep_origin      complement(3..458)
                     /direction=LEFT
                     /label=f1 ori
                     /note="f1 bacteriophage origin of replication; arrow
                     indicates direction of (+) strand synthesis"
     primer_bind     complement(140..161)
                     /label=F1ori-F
                     /note="F1 origin, forward primer"
     primer_bind     352..371
                     /label=F1ori-R
                     /note="F1 origin, reverse primer"
     primer_bind     585..607
                     /label=M13/pUC Forward
                     /note="In lacZ gene"
     primer_bind     599..616
                     /label=M13 Forward
                     /note="In lacZ gene. Also called M13-F20 or M13 (-21)
                     Forward"
     primer_bind     600..616
                     /label=M13 fwd
                     /note="common sequencing primer, one of multiple similar
                     variants"
     primer_bind     626..645
                     /label=T7
                     /note="T7 promoter, forward primer"
     promoter        626..644
                     /label=T7 promoter
                     /note="promoter for bacteriophage T7 RNA polymerase"
     repeat_region   674..708
                     /label=piggyBac left (5') inverted repeat
                     /note="piggyBac transposon-specific inverted terminal
                     repeat sequence (ITR)"
     protein_bind    998..1022
                     /gene="mutant version of attB"
                     /label=attB1
                     /bound_moiety="BP Clonase(TM)"
                     /note="recombination site for the Gateway(R) BP reaction"
     promoter        1492..1703
                     /label=EF-1-alpha core promoter
                     /note="core promoter for human elongation factor
                     EF-1-alpha"
     intron          2447..2650
                     /label=EF-1-alpha intron A
                     /note="truncated intron upstream of the start codon of
                     human EF-1-alpha"
     primer_bind     2607..2627
                     /label=EF1a-F
                     /note="Human elongation factor-1a promoter, forward primer"
     CDS             2690..2737
                     /codon_start=1
                     /product="bipartite nuclear localization signal from
                     nucleoplasmin"
                     /label=nucleoplasmin NLS
                     /translation="KRPAATKKAGQAKKKK"
     CDS             2738..6838
                     /codon_start=1
                     /product="catalytically dead mutant of the Cas9
                     endonuclease from the Streptococcus pyogenes Type II
                     CRISPR/Cas system"
                     /label=dCas9
                     /note="RNA-guided DNA-binding protein that lacks
                     endonuclease activity due to the D10A mutation in the RuvC
                     catalytic domain and the N863A mutation in the HNH
                     catalytic domain"
                     /translation="DKKYSIGLAIGTNSVGWAVITDEYKVPSKKFKVLGNTDRHSIKKN
                     LIGALLFDSGETAEATRLKRTARRRYTRRKNRICYLQEIFSNEMAKVDDSFFHRLEESF
                     LVEEDKKHERHPIFGNIVDEVAYHEKYPTIYHLRKKLVDSTDKADLRLIYLALAHMIKF
                     RGHFLIEGDLNPDNSDVDKLFIQLVQTYNQLFEENPINASGVDAKAILSARLSKSRRLE
                     NLIAQLPGEKKNGLFGNLIALSLGLTPNFKSNFDLAEDAKLQLSKDTYDDDLDNLLAQI
                     GDQYADLFLAAKNLSDAILLSDILRVNTEITKAPLSASMIKRYDEHHQDLTLLKALVRQ
                     QLPEKYKEIFFDQSKNGYAGYIDGGASQEEFYKFIKPILEKMDGTEELLVKLNREDLLR
                     KQRTFDNGSIPHQIHLGELHAILRRQEDFYPFLKDNREKIEKILTFRIPYYVGPLARGN
                     SRFAWMTRKSEETITPWNFEEVVDKGASAQSFIERMTNFDKNLPNEKVLPKHSLLYEYF
                     TVYNELTKVKYVTEGMRKPAFLSGEQKKAIVDLLFKTNRKVTVKQLKEDYFKKIECFDS
                     VEISGVEDRFNASLGTYHDLLKIIKDKDFLDNEENEDILEDIVLTLTLFEDREMIEERL
                     KTYAHLFDDKVMKQLKRRRYTGWGRLSRKLINGIRDKQSGKTILDFLKSDGFANRNFMQ
                     LIHDDSLTFKEDIQKAQVSGQGDSLHEHIANLAGSPAIKKGILQTVKVVDELVKVMGRH
                     KPENIVIEMARENQTTQKGQKNSRERMKRIEEGIKELGSQILKEHPVENTQLQNEKLYL
                     YYLQNGRDMYVDQELDINRLSDYDVDHIVPQSFLKDDSIDNKVLTRSDKARGKSDNVPS
                     EEVVKKMKNYWRQLLNAKLITQRKFDNLTKAERGGLSELDKAGFIKRQLVETRQITKHV
                     AQILDSRMNTKYDENDKLIREVKVITLKSKLVSDFRKDFQFYKVREINNYHHAHDAYLN
                     AVVGTALIKKYPKLESEFVYGDYKVYDVRKMIAKSEQEIGKATAKYFFYSNIMNFFKTE
                     ITLANGEIRKRPLIETNGETGEIVWDKGRDFATVRKVLSMPQVNIVKKTEVQTGGFSKE
                     SILPKRNSDKLIARKKDWDPKKYGGFDSPTVAYSVLVVAKVEKGKSKKLKSVKELLGIT
                     IMERSSFEKNPIDFLEAKGYKEVKKDLIIKLPKYSLFELENGRKRMLASAGELQKGNEL
                     ALPSKYVNFLYLASHYEKLKGSPEDNEQKQLFVEQHKHYLDEIIEQISEFSKRVILADA
                     NLDKVLSAYNKHRDKPIREQAENIIHLFTLTNLGAPAAFKYFDTTIDRKRYTSTKEVLD
                     ATLIHQSITGLYETRIDLSQLGGD"
     CDS             6893..6913
                     /codon_start=1
                     /product="nuclear localization signal of SV40 (simian virus
                     40) large T antigen"
                     /label=SV40 NLS
                     /translation="PKKKRKV"
     CDS             6935..8785
                     /codon_start=1
                     /gene="EP300"
                     /product="catalytic histone acetyltransferase core of the
                     human E1A-associated protein p300 (Delvecchio et al.,
                     2013)"
                     /label=p300 core
                     /translation="IFKPEELRQALMPTLEALYRQDPESLPFRQPVDPQLLGIPDYFDI
                     VKSPMDLSTIKRKLDTGQYQEPWQYVDDIWLMFNNAWLYNRKTSRVYKYCSKLSEVFEQ
                     EIDPVMQSLGYCCGRKLEFSPQTLCCYGKQLCTIPRDATYYSYQNRYHFCEKCFNEIQG
                     ESVSLGDDPSQPQTTINKEQFSKRKNDTLDPELFVECTECGRKMHQICVLHHEIIWPAG
                     FVCDGCLKKSARTRKENKFSAKRLPSTRLGTFLENRVNDFLRRQNHPESGEVTVRVVHA
                     SDKTVEVKPGMKARFVDSGEMAESFPYRTKALFAFEEIDGVDLCFFGMHVQEYGSDCPP
                     PNQRRVYISYLDSVHFFRPKCLRTAVYHEILIGYLEYVKKLGYTTGHIWACPPSEGDDY
                     IFHCHPPDQKIPKPKRLQEWYKKMLDKAVSERIVHDYKDIFKQATEDRLTSAKELPYFE
                     GDFWPNVLEESIKELEQEEEERKREENTSNESTDVTKGDSKNAKKKNNKKTSKNKSSLS
                     RGNKKKPGMPNVSNDLSQKLYATMEKHKEVFFVIRLIAGPAANSLPPIVDPDPLIPCDL
                     MDGRDAFLTLARDKHLEFSSLRRAQWSTMCMLVELHTQSQD"
     regulatory      8549..8558
                     /regulatory_class="other"
                     /note="vertebrate consensus sequence for strong initiation
                     of translation (Kozak, 1987)"
     CDS             8786..8839
                     /codon_start=1
                     /product="2A peptide from Thosea asigna virus capsid
                     protein"
                     /label=T2A
                     /note="Eukaryotic ribosomes fail to insert a peptide bond
                     between the Gly and Pro residues, yielding separate
                     polypeptides."
                     /translation="EGRGSLLTCGDVEENPGP"
     CDS             8849..9235
                     /codon_start=1
                     /product="bacteriophage MS2 coat protein"
                     /label=MS2-N55K
                     /note="binds with high affinity to a specific stem-loop
                     structure in the viral RNA (Lim et al., 1994)"
                     /translation="ASNFTQFVLVDNGGTGDVTVAPSNFANGVAEWISSNSRSQAYKVT
                     CSVRQSSAQKRKYTIKVEVPKVATQTVGGVELPVAAWRSYLNMELTIPIFATNSDCELI
                     VKAMQGLLKDGNPIPSAIAANSGIY"
     CDS             9290..9310
                     /codon_start=1
                     /product="nuclear localization signal of SV40 (simian virus
                     40) large T antigen"
                     /label=SV40 NLS
                     /translation="PKKKRKV"
     CDS             9326..9868
                     /codon_start=1
                     /product="C-terminal portion of the p65 subunit of mouse
                     NF-kappa-B"
                     /label=p65
                     /translation="PSGQISNQALALAPSSAPVLAQTMVPSSAMVPLAQPPAPAPVLTP
                     GPPQSLSAPVPKSTQAGEGTLSEALLHLQFDADEDLGALLGNSTDPGVFTDLASVDNSE
                     FQQLLNQGVSMSHSTAEPMLMEYPEAITRLVTGSQRPPDPAPTPLGTSGLPNGLSGDED
                     FSSIADMDFSALLSQISS"
     CDS             9893..10264
                     /codon_start=1
                     /product="C-terminal activation domain from the human heat
                     shock transcription factor HSF1"
                     /label=HSF1
                     /translation="GFSVDTSALLDLFSPSVTVPDMSLPDLDSSLASIQELLSPQEPPR
                     PPEAENSSPDSGKQLVHYTAQPLFLLDPGSVDTGSNDLPVLFELGEGSYFSEGDGFAED
                     PTISLLTGSEPPKAKDPTVS"
     misc_feature    10290..10875
                     /label=IRES2
                     /note="internal ribosome entry site (IRES) of the
                     encephalomyocarditis virus (EMCV)"
     primer_bind     complement(10457..10474)
                     /label=IRES reverse
                     /note="IRES internal ribosome entry site, reverse primer.
                     Also called pCDH-rev"
     primer_bind     10684..10703
                     /label=IRES-F
                     /note="IRES internal ribosome entry site, forward primer"
     CDS             10876..11271
                     /codon_start=1
                     /gene="Aspergillus terreus BSD"
                     /product="blasticidin S deaminase"
                     /label=BSD
                     /note="confers resistance to blasticidin"
                     /translation="MAKPLSQEESTLIERATATINSIPISEDYSVASAALSSDGRIFTG
                     VNVYHFTGGPCAELVVLGTAAAAAAGNLTCIVAIGNENRGILSPCGRCRQVLLDLHPGI
                     KAIVKDSDGQPTAVGIRELLPSGYVWEG"
     polyA_signal    11275..11499
                     /label=bGH poly(A) signal
                     /note="bovine growth hormone polyadenylation signal"
     protein_bind    complement(11520..11544)
                     /gene="mutant version of attB"
                     /label=attB2
                     /bound_moiety="BP Clonase(TM)"
                     /note="recombination site for the Gateway(R) BP reaction"
     repeat_region   11726..11788
                     /label=piggyBac right (3') inverted repeat
                     /note="piggyBac transposon-specific inverted terminal
                     repeat sequence (ITR)"
     primer_bind     complement(11839..11859)
                     /label=T3
                     /note="T3 promoter, forward primer"
     promoter        complement(11839..11857)
                     /label=T3 promoter
                     /note="promoter for bacteriophage T3 RNA polymerase"
     primer_bind     complement(11878..11894)
                     /label=M13 rev
                     /note="common sequencing primer, one of multiple similar
                     variants"
     primer_bind     complement(11878..11894)
                     /label=M13 Reverse
                     /note="In lacZ gene. Also called M13-rev"
     primer_bind     complement(11891..11913)
                     /label=M13/pUC Reverse
                     /note="In lacZ gene"
     protein_bind    11902..11918
                     /label=lac operator
                     /bound_moiety="lac repressor encoded by lacI"
                     /note="The lac repressor binds to the lac operator to
                     inhibit transcription in E. coli. This inhibition can be
                     relieved by adding lactose or
                     isopropyl-beta-D-thiogalactopyranoside (IPTG)."
     promoter        complement(11926..11956)
                     /label=lac promoter
                     /note="promoter for the E. coli lac operon"
     protein_bind    11971..11992
                     /label=CAP binding site
                     /bound_moiety="E. coli catabolite activator protein"
                     /note="CAP binding activates transcription in the presence
                     of cAMP."
     primer_bind     complement(12109..12126)
                     /label=L4440
                     /note="L4440 vector, forward primer"
     rep_origin      complement(12280..12868)
                     /direction=LEFT
                     /label=ori
                     /note="high-copy-number ColE1/pMB1/pBR322/pUC origin of
                     replication"
     primer_bind     complement(12360..12379)
                     /label=pBR322ori-F
                     /note="pBR322 origin, forward primer"
     CDS             complement(13039..13899)
                     /codon_start=1
                     /gene="bla"
                     /product="beta-lactamase"
                     /label=AmpR
                     /note="confers resistance to ampicillin, carbenicillin, and
                     related antibiotics"
                     /translation="MSIQHFRVALIPFFAAFCLPVFAHPETLVKVKDAEDQLGARVGYI
                     ELDLNSGKILESFRPEERFPMMSTFKVLLCGAVLSRIDAGQEQLGRRIHYSQNDLVEYS
                     PVTEKHLTDGMTVRELCSAAITMSDNTAANLLLTTIGGPKELTAFLHNMGDHVTRLDRW
                     EPELNEAIPNDERDTTMPVAMATTLRKLLTGELLTLASRQQLIDWMEADKVAGPLLRSA
                     LPAGWFIADKSGAGERGSRGIIAALGPDGKPSRIVVIYTTGSQATMDERNRQIAEIGAS
                     LIKHW"
     primer_bind     13662..13681
                     /label=Amp-R
                     /note="Ampicillin resistance gene, reverse primer"
     promoter        complement(13900..14004)
                     /gene="bla"
                     /label=AmpR promoter
ORIGIN
        1 ctaaattgta agcgttaata ttttgttaaa attcgcgtta aatttttgtt aaatcagctc
       61 attttttaac caataggccg aaatcggcaa aatcccttat aaatcaaaag aatagaccga
      121 gatagggttg agtgttgttc cagtttggaa caagagtcca ctattaaaga acgtggactc
      181 caacgtcaaa ggnnnnnnnn nnnnnnnnnn nnnnnnnnnn nnnnnnnnnn nnnnnnnnnn
      241 ntnnnnnnnn nnnnnnnnnn nnnnnnnnnn nnnnnnnnnn nnnnnnnnnn nnnnnnnnnn
      301 nnnnnnnnnn nnnnnnnnnn nnnnnnnnnn nnngnnnnnn nnnnnnnnnn nnnnnnnnnn
      361 nnnnnnnnnn nnnnnnnnnn nnnnnnnnnn nnnnnnnnnn nnnnnnnnnn nnnnnnnnnn
      421 nnnnnnnnnn nnnnnnnnnn nnnnnnnnnn nnnnnnnncc cattcgccat tcaggctgcg
      481 caactgttgg gaagggcgat cggtgcgggc ctcttcgcta ttacgccagc tggcgaaagg
      541 gggatgtgct gcaaggcgat taagttgggt aacgccaggg ttttcccagt cacgacgttg
      601 taaaacgacg gccagtgagc gcgcgtaata cgactcacta tagggcgaat tggggcgcgc
      661 cattctagat taaccctaga aagatagtct gcgtaaaatt gacgcatgca ttcttgaaat
      721 attgctctct ctttctaaat agcgcgaatc cgtcgctgtg catttaggac atctcagtcg
      781 ccgcttggag ctcccgtgag gcgtgcttgt caatgcggta agtgtcactg attttgaact
      841 ataacgaccg cgtgagtcaa aatgacgcat gattatcttt tacgtgactt ttaagattta
      901 actcatacga taattatatt gttatttcat gttctactta cgtgataact tattatatat
      961 atattttctt gttatagata tcaactagaa tgctagcaca agtttgtaca aaaaagcagg
     1021 ctggcgccgg aaccaattca gtcgactgga tccacgcgtg aggggcgcgg aagccggggc
     1081 ggaggaggag ccaaccccgg gctgggctga gacccgcaga ggaagacgct ctagggattt
     1141 gtcccggact agcgagatgg caaggctgag gacgggaggc tgattgagag gcgaaggtac
     1201 accctaatct caatacaacc tttggagcta agccagcaat ggtagaggga agattctgca
     1261 cgtcccttcc aggcggcctc cccgtcacca ccccccccaa cccgccccga ccggagctga
     1321 gagtaattca tacaaaagga ctcgcccctg ccttggggaa tcccagggac cgtcgttaaa
     1381 ctcccactaa cgtagaaccc agagatcgct gcgttcccgc cccctcaccc gcccgctctc
     1441 gtcatcactg aggtggagaa gagcatgcgt gaggctccgg tgcccgtcag tgggcagagc
     1501 gcacatcgcc cacagtcccc gagaagttgg ggggaggggt cggcaattga accggtgcct
     1561 agagaaggtg gcgcggggta aactgggaaa gtgatgtcgt gtactggctc cgcctttttc
     1621 ccgagggtgg gggagaaccg tatataagtg cagtagtcgc cgtgaacgtt ctttttcgca
     1681 acgggtttgc cgccagaaca caggtaagtg ccgtgtgtgg ttcccgcggg cctggcctct
     1741 ttacgggtta tggcccttgc gtgccttgaa ttacttccac gcccctggct gcagtacgtg
     1801 attcttgatc ccgagcttcg ggttggaagt gggtgggaga gttcgaggcc ttgcgcttaa
     1861 ggagcccctt cgcctcgtgc ttgagttgag gcctggcttg ggcgctgggg ccgccgcgtg
     1921 cgaatctggt ggcaccttcg cgcctgtctc gctgctttcg ataagtctct agccatttaa
     1981 aatttttgat gacctgctgc gacgcttttt ttctggcaag atagtcttgt aaatgcgggc
     2041 caagatcgat ctgcacactg gtatttcggt ttttggggcc gcgggcggcg acggggcccg
     2101 tgcgtcccag cgcacatgtt cggcgaggcg gggcctgcga gcgcggccac cgagaatcgg
     2161 acgggggtag tctcaagctg gccggcctgc tctggtgcct ggcctcgcgc cgccgtgtat
     2221 cgccccgccc tgggcggcaa ggctggcccg gtcggcacca gttgcgtgag cggaaagatg
     2281 gccgcttccc ggccctgctg cagggagctc aaaatggagg acgcggcgct cgggagagcg
     2341 ggcgggtgag tcacccacac aaaggaaaag ggcctttccg tcctcagccg tcgcttcatg
     2401 tgactccacg gagtaccggg cgccgtccag gcacctcgat tagttctcga gcttttggag
     2461 tacgtcgtct ttaggttggg gggaggggtt ttatgcgatg gagtttcccc acactgagtg
     2521 ggtggagact gaagttaggc cagcttggca cttgatgtaa ttctccttgg aatttgccct
     2581 ttttgagttt ggatcttggt tcattctcaa gcctcagaca gtggttcaaa gtttttttct
     2641 tccatttcag gtgtcgtggg aagcttggcg cgcccgtacg gccaccatga aaaggccggc
     2701 ggccacgaaa aaggccggcc aggcaaaaaa gaaaaaggac aagaagtaca gcatcggcct
     2761 ggccatcggc accaactctg tgggctgggc cgtgatcacc gacgagtaca aggtgcccag
     2821 caagaaattc aaggtgctgg gcaacaccga ccggcacagc atcaagaaga acctgatcgg
     2881 agccctgctg ttcgacagcg gcgaaacagc cgaggccacc cggctgaaga gaaccgccag
     2941 aagaagatac accagacgga agaaccggat ctgctatctg caagagatct tcagcaacga
     3001 gatggccaag gtggacgaca gcttcttcca cagactggaa gagtccttcc tggtggaaga
     3061 ggataagaag cacgagcggc accccatctt cggcaacatc gtggacgagg tggcctacca
     3121 cgagaagtac cccaccatct accacctgag aaagaaactg gtggacagca ccgacaaggc
     3181 cgacctgcgg ctgatctatc tggccctggc ccacatgatc aagttccggg gccacttcct
     3241 gatcgagggc gacctgaacc ccgacaacag cgacgtggac aagctgttca tccagctggt
     3301 gcagacctac aaccagctgt tcgaggaaaa ccccatcaac gccagcggcg tggacgccaa
     3361 ggccatcctg tctgccagac tgagcaagag cagacggctg gaaaatctga tcgcccagct
     3421 gcccggcgag aagaagaatg gcctgttcgg caacctgatt gccctgagcc tgggcctgac
     3481 ccccaacttc aagagcaact tcgacctggc cgaggatgcc aaactgcagc tgagcaagga
     3541 cacctacgac gacgacctgg acaacctgct ggcccagatc ggcgaccagt acgccgacct
     3601 gtttctggcc gccaagaacc tgtccgacgc catcctgctg agcgacatcc tgagagtgaa
     3661 caccgagatc accaaggccc ccctgagcgc ctctatgatc aagagatacg acgagcacca
     3721 ccaggacctg accctgctga aagctctcgt gcggcagcag ctgcctgaga agtacaaaga
     3781 gattttcttc gaccagagca agaacggcta cgccggctac attgacggcg gagccagcca
     3841 ggaagagttc tacaagttca tcaagcccat cctggaaaag atggacggca ccgaggaact
     3901 gctcgtgaag ctgaacagag aggacctgct gcggaagcag cggaccttcg acaacggcag
     3961 catcccccac cagatccacc tgggagagct gcacgccatt ctgcggcggc aggaagattt
     4021 ttacccattc ctgaaggaca accgggaaaa gatcgagaag atcctgacct tccgcatccc
     4081 ctactacgtg ggccctctgg ccaggggaaa cagcagattc gcctggatga ccagaaagag
     4141 cgaggaaacc atcaccccct ggaacttcga ggaagtggtg gacaagggcg cttccgccca
     4201 gagcttcatc gagcggatga ccaacttcga taagaacctg cccaacgaga aggtgctgcc
     4261 caagcacagc ctgctgtacg agtacttcac cgtgtataac gagctgacca aagtgaaata
     4321 cgtgaccgag ggaatgagaa agcccgcctt cctgagcggc gagcagaaaa aggccatcgt
     4381 ggacctgctg ttcaagacca accggaaagt gaccgtgaag cagctgaaag aggactactt
     4441 caagaaaatc gagtgcttcg actccgtgga aatctccggc gtggaagatc ggttcaacgc
     4501 ctccctgggc acataccacg atctgctgaa aattatcaag gacaaggact tcctggacaa
     4561 tgaggaaaac gaggacattc tggaagatat cgtgctgacc ctgacactgt ttgaggacag
     4621 agagatgatc gaggaacggc tgaaaaccta tgcccacctg ttcgacgaca aagtgatgaa
     4681 gcagctgaag cggcggagat acaccggctg gggcaggctg agccggaagc tgatcaacgg
     4741 catccgggac aagcagtccg gcaagacaat cctggatttc ctgaagtccg acggcttcgc
     4801 caacagaaac ttcatgcagc tgatccacga cgacagcctg acctttaaag aggacatcca
     4861 gaaagcccag gtgtccggcc agggcgatag cctgcacgag cacattgcca atctggccgg
     4921 cagccccgcc attaagaagg gcatcctgca gacagtgaag gtggtggacg agctcgtgaa
     4981 agtgatgggc cggcacaagc ccgagaacat cgtgatcgaa atggccagag agaaccagac
     5041 cacccagaag ggacagaaga acagccgcga gagaatgaag cggatcgaag agggcatcaa
     5101 agagctgggc agccagatcc tgaaagaaca ccccgtggaa aacacccagc tgcagaacga
     5161 gaagctgtac ctgtactacc tgcagaatgg gcgggatatg tacgtggacc aggaactgga
     5221 catcaaccgg ctgtccgact acgatgtgga ccacatcgtg cctcagagct ttctgaagga
     5281 cgactccatc gacaacaagg tgctgaccag aagcgacaag gcccggggca agagcgacaa
     5341 cgtgccctcc gaagaggtcg tgaagaagat gaagaactac tggcggcagc tgctgaacgc
     5401 caagctgatt acccagagaa agttcgacaa tctgaccaag gccgagagag gcggcctgag
     5461 cgaactggat aaggccggct tcatcaagag acagctggtg gaaacccggc agatcacaaa
     5521 gcacgtggca cagatcctgg actcccggat gaacactaag tacgacgaga atgacaagct
     5581 gatccgggaa gtgaaagtga tcaccctgaa gtccaagctg gtgtccgatt tccggaagga
     5641 tttccagttt tacaaagtgc gcgagatcaa caactaccac cacgcccacg acgcctacct
     5701 gaacgccgtc gtgggaaccg ccctgatcaa aaagtaccct aagctggaaa gcgagttcgt
     5761 gtacggcgac tacaaggtgt acgacgtgcg gaagatgatc gccaagagcg agcaggaaat
     5821 cggcaaggct accgccaagt acttcttcta cagcaacatc atgaactttt tcaagaccga
     5881 gattaccctg gccaacggcg agatccggaa gcggcctctg atcgagacaa acggcgaaac
     5941 cggggagatc gtgtgggata agggccggga ttttgccacc gtgcggaaag tgctgagcat
     6001 gccccaagtg aatatcgtga aaaagaccga ggtgcagaca ggcggcttca gcaaagagtc
     6061 tatcctgccc aagaggaaca gcgataagct gatcgccaga aagaaggact gggaccctaa
     6121 gaagtacggc ggcttcgaca gccccaccgt ggcctattct gtgctggtgg tggccaaagt
     6181 ggaaaagggc aagtccaaga aactgaagag tgtgaaagag ctgctgggga tcaccatcat
     6241 ggaaagaagc agcttcgaga agaatcccat cgactttctg gaagccaagg gctacaaaga
     6301 agtgaaaaag gacctgatca tcaagctgcc taagtactcc ctgttcgagc tggaaaacgg
     6361 ccggaagaga atgctggcct ctgccggcga actgcagaag ggaaacgaac tggccctgcc
     6421 ctccaaatat gtgaacttcc tgtacctggc cagccactat gagaagctga agggctcccc
     6481 cgaggataat gagcagaaac agctgtttgt ggaacagcac aagcactacc tggacgagat
     6541 catcgagcag atcagcgagt tctccaagag agtgatcctg gccgacgcta atctggacaa
     6601 agtgctgtcc gcctacaaca agcaccggga taagcccatc agagagcagg ccgagaatat
     6661 catccacctg tttaccctga ccaatctggg agcccctgcc gccttcaagt actttgacac
     6721 caccatcgac cggaagaggt acaccagcac caaagaggtg ctggacgcca ccctgatcca
     6781 ccagagcatc accggcctgt acgagacacg gatcgacctg tctcagctgg gaggcgacag
     6841 cgctggagga ggtggaagcg gaggaggagg aagcggagga ggaggtagcg gacctaagaa
     6901 aaagaggaag gtggcgggag gtggaagcgg aggaattttc aaaccagaag aactacgaca
     6961 ggcactgatg ccaactttgg aggcacttta ccgtcaggat ccagaatccc ttccctttcg
     7021 tcaacctgtg gaccctcagc ttttaggaat ccctgattac tttgatattg tgaagagccc
     7081 catggatctt tctaccatta agaggaagtt agacactgga cagtatcagg agccctggca
     7141 gtatgtcgat gatatttggc ttatgttcaa taatgcctgg ttatataacc ggaaaacatc
     7201 acgggtatac aaatactgct ccaagctctc tgaggtcttt gaacaagaaa ttgacccagt
     7261 gatgcaaagc cttggatact gttgtggcag aaagttggag ttctctccac agacactgtg
     7321 ttgctacggc aaacagttgt gcacaatacc tcgtgatgcc acttattaca gttaccagaa
     7381 caggtatcat ttctgtgaga agtgtttcaa tgagatccaa ggggagagcg tttctttggg
     7441 ggatgaccct tcccagcctc aaactacaat aaataaagaa caattttcca agagaaaaaa
     7501 tgacacactg gatcctgaac tgtttgttga atgtacagag tgcggaagaa agatgcatca
     7561 gatctgtgtc cttcaccatg agatcatctg gcctgctgga ttcgtctgtg atggctgttt
     7621 aaagaaaagt gcacgaacta ggaaagaaaa taagttttct gctaaaaggt tgccatctac
     7681 cagacttggc acctttcttg agaatcgtgt gaatgacttt ctgaggcgac agaatcaccc
     7741 tgagtcagga gaggtcactg ttagagtagt tcatgcttct gacaaaaccg tggaagtaaa
     7801 accaggcatg aaagcaaggt ttgtggacag tggagagatg gcagaatcct ttccataccg
     7861 aaccaaagcc ctctttgcct ttgaagaaat tgatggtgtt gacctgtgct tctttggcat
     7921 gcatgttcaa gagtatggct ctgactgccc tccacccaac cagaggagag tatacatatc
     7981 ttacctcgat agtgttcatt tcttccgtcc taaatgcttg aggactgcag tctatcatga
     8041 aatcctaatt ggatatttag aatatgtcaa gaaattaggt tacacaacag ggcatatttg
     8101 ggcatgtcca ccaagtgagg gagatgatta tatcttccat tgccatcctc ctgaccagaa
     8161 gatacccaag cccaagcgac tgcaggaatg gtacaaaaaa atgcttgaca aggctgtatc
     8221 agagcgtatt gtccatgact acaaggatat ttttaaacaa gctactgaag atagattaac
     8281 aagtgcaaag gaattgcctt atttcgaggg tgatttctgg cccaatgttc tggaagaaag
     8341 cattaaggaa ctggaacagg aggaagaaga gagaaaacga gaggaaaaca ccagcaatga
     8401 aagcacagat gtgaccaagg gagacagcaa aaatgctaaa aagaagaata ataagaaaac
     8461 cagcaaaaat aagagcagcc tgagtagggg caacaagaag aaacccggga tgcccaatgt
     8521 atctaacgac ctctcacaga aactatatgc caccatggag aagcataaag aggtcttctt
     8581 tgtgatccgc ctcattgctg gccctgctgc caactccctg cctcccattg ttgatcctga
     8641 tcctctcatc ccctgcgatc tgatggatgg tcgggatgcg tttctcacgc tggcaaggga
     8701 caagcacctg gagttctctt cactccgaag agcccagtgg tccaccatgt gcatgctggt
     8761 ggagctgcac acgcagagcc aggacgaggg cagaggaagt ctcctaacat gcggtgacgt
     8821 ggaggagaat cctggcccag gaggtatggc ttcaaacttt actcagttcg tgctcgtgga
     8881 caatggtggg acaggggatg tgacagtggc tccttctaat ttcgctaatg gggtggcaga
     8941 gtggatcagc tccaactcac ggagccaggc ctacaaggtg acatgcagcg tcaggcagtc
     9001 tagtgcccag aagagaaagt ataccatcaa ggtggaggtc cccaaagtgg ctacccagac
     9061 agtgggcgga gtcgaactgc ctgtcgccgc ttggaggtcc tacctgaaca tggagctcac
     9121 tatcccaatt ttcgctacca attctgactg tgaactcatc gtgaaggcaa tgcaggggct
     9181 cctcaaagac ggtaatccta tcccttccgc catcgccgct aactcaggta tctacagcgc
     9241 tggaggaggt ggaagcggag gaggaggaag cggaggagga ggtagcggac ctaagaaaaa
     9301 gaggaaggtg gcggccgctg gatccccttc agggcagatc agcaaccagg ccctggctct
     9361 ggcccctagc tccgctccag tgctggccca gactatggtg ccctctagtg ctatggtgcc
     9421 tctggcccag ccacctgctc cagcccctgt gctgacccca ggaccacccc agtcactgag
     9481 cgctccagtg cccaagtcta cacaggccgg cgaggggact ctgagtgaag ctctgctgca
     9541 cctgcagttc gacgctgatg aggacctggg agctctgctg gggaacagca ccgatcccgg
     9601 agtgttcaca gatctggcct ccgtggacaa ctctgagttt cagcagctgc tgaatcaggg
     9661 cgtgtccatg tctcatagta cagccgaacc aatgctgatg gagtaccccg aagccattac
     9721 ccggctggtg accggcagcc agcggccccc cgaccccgct ccaactcccc tgggaaccag
     9781 cggcctgcct aatgggctgt ccggagatga agacttctca agcatcgctg atatggactt
     9841 tagtgccctg ctgtcacaga tttcctctag tgggcaggga ggaggtggaa gcggcttcag
     9901 cgtggacacc agtgccctgc tggacctgtt cagcccctcg gtgaccgtgc ccgacatgag
     9961 cctgcctgac cttgacagca gcctggccag tatccaagag ctcctgtctc cccaggagcc
    10021 ccccaggcct cccgaggcag agaacagcag cccggattca gggaagcagc tggtgcacta
    10081 cacagcgcag ccgctgttcc tgctggaccc cggctccgtg gacaccggga gcaacgacct
    10141 gccggtgctg tttgagctgg gagagggctc ctacttctcc gaaggggacg gcttcgccga
    10201 ggaccccacc atctccctgc tgacaggctc ggagcctccc aaagccaagg accccactgt
    10261 ctcctgtaca tgaggaattc cgcccccccc ccctctccct cccccccccc taacgttact
    10321 ggccgaagcc gcttggaata aggccggtgt gcgtttgtct atatgttatt ttccaccata
    10381 ttgccgtctt ttggcaatgt gagggcccgg aaacctggcc ctgtcttctt gacgagcatt
    10441 cctaggggtc tttcccctct cgccaaagga atgcaaggtc tgttgaatgt cgtgaaggaa
    10501 gcagttcctc tggaagcttc ttgaagacaa acaacgtctg tagcgaccct ttgcaggcag
    10561 cggaaccccc cacctggcga caggtgcctc tgcggccaaa agccacgtgt ataagataca
    10621 cctgcaaagg cggcacaacc ccagtgccac gttgtgagtt ggatagttgt ggaaagagtc
    10681 aaatggctct cctcaagcgt attcaacaag gggctgaagg atgcccagaa ggtaccccat
    10741 tgtatgggat ctgatctggg gcctcggtgc acatgcttta catgtgttta gtcgaggtta
    10801 aaaaacgtct aggccccccg aaccacgggg acgtggtttt cctttgaaaa acacgatgat
    10861 aatatggcca caaccatggc caagcctttg tctcaagaag aatccaccct cattgaaaga
    10921 gcaacggcta caatcaacag catccccatc tctgaagact acagcgtcgc cagcgcagct
    10981 ctctctagcg acggccgcat cttcactggt gtcaatgtat atcattttac tgggggacct
    11041 tgtgcagaac tcgtggtgct gggcactgct gctgctgcgg cagctggcaa cctgacttgt
    11101 atcgtcgcga tcggaaatga gaacaggggc atcttgagcc cctgcggacg gtgccgacag
    11161 gtgcttctcg atctgcatcc tgggatcaaa gccatagtga aggacagtga tggacagccg
    11221 acggcagttg ggattcgtga attgctgccc tctggttatg tgtgggaggg ccgactgtgc
    11281 cttctagttg ccagccatct gttgtttgcc cctcccccgt gccttccttg accctggaag
    11341 gtgccactcc cactgtcctt tcctaataaa atgaggaaat tgcatcgcat tgtctgagta
    11401 ggtgtcattc tattctgggg ggtggggtgg ggcaggacag caagggggag gattgggaag
    11461 tcaatagcag gcatgctggg gatgcggtgg gctctatgga ctagtctcga gatatctaga
    11521 cccagctttc ttgtacaaag tggtactagt taaaagtttt gttactttat agaagaaatt
    11581 ttgagttttt gttttttttt aataaataaa taaacataaa taaattgttt gttgaattta
    11641 ttattagtat gtaagtgtaa atataataaa acttaatatc tattcaaatt aataaataaa
    11701 cctcgatata cagaccgata aaacacatgc gtcaatttta cgcatgatta tctttaacgt
    11761 acgtcacaat atgattatct ttctagggtt aatctagtat acgcgtatgc ggccgcttaa
    11821 ttaatccagc ttttgttccc tttagtgagg gttaattgcg cgcttggcgt aatcatggtc
    11881 atagctgttt cctgtgtgaa attgttatcc gctcacaatt ccacacaaca tacgagccgg
    11941 aagcataaag tgtaaagcct ggggtgccta atgagtgagc taactcacat taattgcgtt
    12001 gcgctcactg cccgctttcc agtcgggaaa cctgtcgtgc cagctgcatt aatgaatcgg
    12061 ccaacgcgcg gggagaggcg gtttgcgtat tgggcgctct tccgcttcct cgctcactga
    12121 ctcgctgcgc tcggtcgttc ggctgcggcg agcggtatca gctcactcaa aggcggtaat
    12181 acggttatcc acagaatcag gggataacgc aggaaagaac atgtgagcaa aaggccagca
    12241 aaaggccagg aaccgtaaaa aggccgcgtt gctggcgttt ttccataggc tccgcccccc
    12301 tgacgagcat cacaaaaatc gacgctcaag tcagaggtgg cgaaacccga caggactata
    12361 aagataccag gcgtttcccc ctggaagctc cctcgtgcgc tctcctgttc cgaccctgcc
    12421 gcttaccgga tacctgtccg cctttctccc ttcgggaagc gtggcgcttt ctcatagctc
    12481 acgctgtagg tatctcagtt cggtgtaggt cgttcgctcc aagctgggct gtgtgcacga
    12541 accccccgtt cagcccgacc gctgcgcctt atccggtaac tatcgtcttg agtccaaccc
    12601 ggtaagacac gacttatcgc cactggcagc agccactggt aacaggatta gcagagcgag
    12661 gtatgtaggc ggtgctacag agttcttgaa gtggtggcct aactacggct acactagaag
    12721 gacagtattt ggtatctgcg ctctgctgaa gccagttacc ttcggaaaaa gagttggtag
    12781 ctcttgatcc ggcaaacaaa ccaccgctgg tagcggtggt ttttttgttt gcaagcagca
    12841 gattacgcgc agaaaaaaag gatctcaaga agatcctttg atcttttcta cggggtctga
    12901 cgctcagtgg aacgaaaact cacgttaagg gattttggtc atgagattat caaaaaggat
    12961 cttcacctag atccttttaa attaaaaatg aagttttaaa tcaatctaaa gtatatatga
    13021 gtaaacttgg tctgacagtt accaatgctt aatcagtgag gcacctatct cagcgatctg
    13081 tctatttcgt tcatccatag ttgcctgact ccccgtcgtg tagataacta cgatacggga
    13141 gggcttacca tctggcccca gtgctgcaat gataccgcga gacccacgct caccggctcc
    13201 agatttatca gcaataaacc agccagccgg aagggccgag cgcagaagtg gtcctgcaac
    13261 tttatccgcc tccatccagt ctattaattg ttgccgggaa gctagagtaa gtagttcgcc
    13321 agttaatagt ttgcgcaacg ttgttgccat tgctacaggc atcgtggtgt cacgctcgtc
    13381 gtttggtatg gcttcattca gctccggttc ccaacgatca aggcgagtta catgatcccc
    13441 catgttgtgc aaaaaagcgg ttagctcctt cggtcctccg atcgttgtca gaagtaagtt
    13501 ggccgcagtg ttatcactca tggttatggc agcactgcat aattctctta ctgtcatgcc
    13561 atccgtaaga tgcttttctg tgactggtga gtactcaacc aagtcattct gagaatagtg
    13621 tatgcggcga ccgagttgct cttgcccggc gtcaatacgg gataataccg cgccacatag
    13681 cagaacttta aaagtgctca tcattggaaa acgttcttcg gggcgaaaac tctcaaggat
    13741 cttaccgctg ttgagatcca gttcgatgta acccactcgt gcacccaact gatcttcagc
    13801 atcttttact ttcaccagcg tttctgggtg agcaaaaaca ggaaggcaaa atgccgcaaa
    13861 aaagggaata agggcgacac ggaaatgttg aatactcata ctcttccttt ttcaatatta
    13921 ttgaagcatt tatcagggtt attgtctcat gagcggatac atatttgaat gtatttagaa
    13981 aaataaacaa ataggggttc cgcgcacatt tccccgaaaa gtgccac
//
